Addgene plasmid #147417: pAc5.1B-EGFP-DmNot1_1-412_R
Purpose: Insect Expression of DmNot1_1-412
Depositing lab: Elisa Izaurralde. Depositing organization: Max Planck Institute for Developmental Biology. Publication: NOT10 and C2orf29/NOT11 form a conserved module of the CCR4-NOT complex that docks onto the NOT1 N-terminal domain. Bawankar P, Loh B, Wohlbold L, Schmidt S, Izaurralde E. RNA Biol. 2013 Feb;10(2):228-44. doi: 10.4161/rna.23018. Epub 2013 Jan 9. PubMed 23303381.
Backbone
  Vector backbone: Unknown
  Vector type: Insect Expression
Growth in bacteria
  Bacterial resistance: Ampicillin, 100 μg/mL
  Growth temperature: 37°C
  Growth strain: DH5alpha
  Copy number: Low Copy
Gene/Insert
  Gene/Insert name: DmNot1_1-412
  Species: D. melanogaster (fly)
  Mutation: 1 silent mutation compared to the sequence given by NCBI: NM_001103772.2.
  Entrez Gene: Not1 (a.k.a. Dmel_CG34407, CG1874, CG1884, CG34407, Dmel\CG34407, Dmel_CG1874, Dmel_CG1884, NOT, NOT1, anon-EST:Liang-1.29, anon-WO0118547.221, clone 1.29, not1)
  Cloning method: Unknown
Terms and licenses: Academic/Nonprofit Terms; Industry Terms: Not Available to Industry
Depositor comments: Plasmids from this collection were made available to the research community and donated after the lab closed. Please note that the sequence provided by the depositing laboratory may be theoretical/predicted or based on Sanger sequencing results. There may be discrepancies between sequencing results obtained by Addgene and the depositor sequence. If an Addgene verified sequence is not available, please contact before placing your order to request that our lab fully sequence the plasmid.
How to cite: pAc5.1B-EGFP-DmNot1_1-412_R was a gift from Elisa Izaurralde (Addgene plasmid # 147417 ; http://n2t.net/addgene:147417 ; RRID:Addgene_147417)
