[The description below was written by a language model from this plasmid's Addgene catalogue record and pLannotate feature annotations shown in this document.]
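Description:
pAc5.1B-EGFP-DmNot1_1-412_R is an insect-cell expression plasmid of about 7.3 kb that produces an N-terminal fragment of Drosophila melanogaster Not1, the scaffold subunit of the CCR4-NOT deadenylase complex, fused to EGFP. The catalogue lists the backbone as unknown, although the name and the annotated parts point to a pAc5.1B-type vector. It is maintained in E. coli through a ColE1/pUC-family origin and selected with ampicillin via the β-lactamase gene and its own promoter. The origin is annotated as a high-copy type, whereas the catalogue entry records the plasmid as low copy. Short fragments matching a tetracycline resistance gene and SV40 large T antigen are also detected. These appear to be non-functional backbone remnants rather than working markers, and no marker for selection in insect cells is annotated.

Expression is driven by the constitutive Drosophila actin 5C promoter, followed directly by the EGFP coding sequence. The roughly 1.3 kb unannotated gap between EGFP and the downstream V5 tag is where the Not1 insert (residues 1–412) would sit, which would place EGFP at the N-terminus of the fragment. An SV40 polyadenylation signal lies downstream of the cassette. Whether the vector-encoded V5 epitope is read in frame with the insert or preceded by a stop codon cannot be determined from the record. The insert carries one silent mutation relative to the NCBI reference transcript. The meaning of the "_R" suffix is not stated.

The stated purpose is expression of DmNot1 1–412 in insect cells. The associated study mapped how the NOT10 and NOT11 subunits dock onto the N-terminal domain of NOT1, so a GFP-tagged fragment like this fits interaction and localisation experiments in transfected Drosophila cells. The depositor notes that the supplied sequence may be theoretical or predicted.
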