Features (pLannotate 1.2.2; 9 found; start..end, strand, type, name):
     56..2568    +  promoter       Ac5 promoter: Drosophila melanogaster actin 5C promoter
   2588..3304    +  CDS            EGFP: EGFP is a basic (constitutively fluorescent) green fluorescent protein published in 1996, derived from Aequorea victoria. It is reported to be a rapidly-maturing weak dimer with moderate acid sensitivity.
   4590..4631    +  CDS            V5 tag: epitope tag from simian virus 5
   4731..4865    -  polyA_signal   SV40 poly(A) signal: SV40 polyadenylation signal
   4888..4972    -  CDS            large T antigen (fragment): large T antigen from SV40 (simian virus 40)
   4973..5443    +  CDS            TcR (fragment): tetracycline efflux protein; tet; confers resistance to tetracycline
   5487..6075    -  rep_origin     ori: high-copy-number ColE1/pMB1/pBR322/pUC origin of replication
   6246..7106    -  CDS            AmpR: β-lactamase; bla; confers resistance to ampicillin, carbenicillin, and related antibiotics
   7107..7211    -  promoter       AmpR promoter: bla
>Addgene plasmid #147417 | pAc5.1B-EGFP-DmNot1_1-412_R | depositor full sequence | sequence record 289864 | Full Sequence
CTTCAAGGAATTAATTCTATATTCTAAAAACACAAATGATACTTCTAAAAAAAATCATGAATGGCATCAA
CTCTGAATCAAATCTTTGCAGATGCACCTACTTCTCATTTCCACTGTCACATCATTTTTCCAGATCTCGC
TGCCTGTTATGTGGCCCACAAACCAAGACACGTTTTATGGCCATTAAAGCTGGCTGATCGTCGCCAAACA
CCAAATACATATCAATATGTACATTCGAGAAAGAAGCGATCAAAGAAGCGTCTTCGGGCGAGTAGGAGAA
TGCGGAGGAGAAGGAGAACGAGCTGATCTAGTATCTCTCCACAATCCAATGCCAACTGACCAACTGGCCA
TATTCGGAGCAATTTGAAGCCAATTTCCATCGCCTGGCGATCGCTCCATTCTTGGCTATATGTTTTTCAC
CGTTCCCGGGGCCATTTTCAAAGACTCGTCGGTAAGATAAGATTGTGTCACTCGCTGTCTCTCTTCATTT
GTCGAAGAATGCTGAGGAATTTCGCGATGACGTCGGCGAGTATTTTGAAGAATGAGAATAATTTGTATTT
ATACGAAAATCAGTTAGTGGAATTTTCTACAAAAACATGTTATCTATAGATAATTTTGTTGCAAAATATG
TTGACTATGACAAAGATTGTATGTATATACCTTTAATGTATTCTCATTTTCTTATGTATTTATAATGGCA
ATGATGATACTGATGATATTTTAAGATGATGCCAGACCACAGGCTGATTTCTGCGTCTTTTGCCGAACGC
AGTGCATGTGCGGTTGTTGTTTTTTGGAATAGTTTCAATTTTCGGACTGTCCGCTTTGATTTCAGTTTCT
TGGCTTATTCAAAAAGCAAAGTAAAGCCAAAAAAGCGAGATGGCAATACCAAATGCGGCAAAACGGTAGT
GGAAGGAAAGGGGTGCGGGGCAGCGGAAGGAAGGGTGGGGCGGGGCGTGGCGGGGTCTGTGGCTGGGCGC
GACGTCACCGACGTTGGAGCCACTCCTTTGACCATGTGTGCGTGTGTGTATTATTCGTGTCTCGCCACTC
GCCGGTTGTTTTTTTCTTTTTATCTCGCTCTCTCTAGCGCCATCTCGTACGCATGCTCAACGCACCGCAT
GTTGCCGTGTCCTTTATGCGTCATTTTGGCTCGAAATAGGCAATTATTTAAACAAAGATTAGTCAACGAA
AACGCTAAAATAAATAAGTCTACAATATGGTTACTTATTGCCATGTGTGTGCAGCCAACGATAGCAACAA
AAGCAACAACACAGTGGCTTTCCCTCTTTCACTTTTTGTTTGCAAGCGCGTGCGAGCAAGACGGCACGAC
CGGCAAACGCAATTACGCTGACAAAGAGCAGACGAAGTTTTGGCCGAAAAACATCAAGGCGCCTGATACG
AATGCATTTGCAATAACAATTGCGATATTTAATATTGTTTATGAAGCTGTTTGACTTCAAAACACACAAA
AAAAAAAATAAAACAAATTATTTGAAAGAGAATTAGGAATCGGACAGCTTATCGTTACGGGCTAACAGCA
CACCGAGACGAAATAGCTTACCTGACGTCACAGCCTCTGGAAGAACTGCCGCCAAGCAGAGAGAGAGAGA
AAAAGAGGGAGAGCAGCTTAGACCGCATGTGCTTGTGTGTGAGGCGTCTCTCTCTTCGTCTCCTGTTTGC
GCAAACGCATAGACTGCACTGAGAAAATCGATTACCTATTTTTTATGAATGAATATTTGCACTATTACTA
TTCAAAACTATTAAGATAGCAATCACATTCAATAGCCAAATACTATACCACCTGAGCGATGCAACGAAAT
GATCAATTTGAGCAAAAATGCTGCATATTTAGGACGGCATCATTATAGAAATGCTTCTTGCTGTGTACTT
TTCTCTCGTCTGGCAGCTGTTTCGCCGTTATTGTTAAAACCGGCTTAAGTTAGGTGTGTTTTCTACGACT
AGTGATGCCCCTACTAGAAGATGTGTGTTGCACAAATGTCCCTGAATAACCAATTTGAAGTGCAGATAGC
AGTAAACGTAAGCTAATATGAATATTATTTAACTGTAATGTTTTAATATCGCTGGACATTACTAATAAAC
CCACTATAAACACATGTACATATGTATGTTTTGGCATACAATGAGTAGTTGGGGAAAAAATGTGTAAAAG
CACCGTGACCATCACAGCATAAAGATAACCAGCTGAAGTATCGAATATGAGTAACCCCCAAATTGAATCA
CATGCCGCAACTGATAGGACCCATGGAAGTACACTCTTCATGGCGATATACAAGACACACACAAGCACGA
ACACCCAGTTGCGGAGGAAATTCTCCGTAAATGAAAACCCAATCGGCGAACAATTCATACCCATATATGG
TAAAAGTTTTGAACGCGACTTGAGAGCGGAGAGCATTGCGGCTGATAAGGTTTTAGCGCTAAGCGGGCTT
TATAAAACGGGCTGCGGGACCAGTTTTCATATCACTACCGTTTGAGTTCTTGTGCTGTGTGGATACTCCT
CCCGACACAAAGCCGCTCCATCAGCCAGCAGTCGTCTAATCCAGAGACCCCGGATCGGGGTACCAACATG
GTGAGCAAGGGCGAGGAGCTGTTCACCGGGGTGGTGCCCATCCTGGTCGAGCTGGACGGCGACGTAAACG
GCCACAAGTTCAGCGTGTCCGGCGAGGGCGAGGGCGATGCCACCTACGGCAAGCTGACCCTGAAGTTCAT
CTGCACCACCGGCAAGCTGCCCGTGCCCTGGCCCACCCTCGTGACCACCCTGACCTACGGCGTGCAGTGC
TTCAGCCGCTACCCCGACCACATGAAGCAGCACGACTTCTTCAAGTCCGCCATGCCCGAAGGCTACGTCC
AGGAGCGCACCATCTTCTTCAAGGACGACGGCAACTACAAGACCCGCGCCGAGGTGAAGTTCGAGGGCGA
CACCCTGGTGAACCGCATCGAGCTGAAGGGCATCGACTTCAAGGAGGACGGCAACATCCTGGGGCACAAG
CTGGAGTACAACTACAACAGCCACAACGTCTATATCATGGCCGACAAGCAGAAGAACGGCATCAAGGTGA
ACTTCAAGATCCGCCACAACATCGAGGACGGCAGCGTGCAGCTCGCCGACCACTACCAGCAGAACACCCC
CATCGGCGACGGCCCCGTGCTGCTGCCCGACAACCACTACCTGAGCACCCAGTCCGCCCTGAGCAAAGAC
CCCAACGAGAAGCGCGATCACATGGTCCTGCTGGAGTTCGTGACCGCCGCCGGGATCACTCTCGGCATGG
ACGAGCTGTACAAGCCAAGCTTGAATTCATTAATTAAGATGAACGTAGAGAGCCAACTGAAGACACCGCC
AACGCACATTCGAAATCTGGTCAAGCACGTGAACAAGCGAAATTTTAATGAGAGCAGCGAGCAAATAAAT
CAGTTCGTTAAAGAGCACGGCCTGGAAGCGGATCGCAGCAGCCTGCGCCACCTGTTCTCCGTGATCAACT
TCAGCGATCTCGTGCCATCAGTTACGGTCCAGCTGCAGGCGAAGCTCCTGGGCATCCAGTTGGAGCGTCA
GCTTCACAGTTCATCGTTTGTGTCCAACATCTGCTACGCTTTTGACCAGTTCTTCGCCAGCAACCAGAAG
TCCCTGAAGCCTGTTGCGGTAGCGGATCTCGTTGGCCAGGTCGCCCGACTGACCGGCATCAACAAGGTTT
GTGAGTGCGTCTTTGCCTTGGCCTTGACCCACTCCTCGTACACAGAACTCAAACATTCTGCCAGGAACAA
CCTAAAAGGTAGCCTCAGCGAACTTATAGACTCTTACTTGGGTAATAAAGGCACCGGCCCAGCCGACAGC
GGTCTCCGGGAGATCTCCTTCGATCTACTGCAGTATTTGCTGTGCTGCCTTAGCGAGTACGTACAACCGC
AGGTGGAAGCACAGTTTTTGATCAAGCTTCGTGAGGAGTTTCCGCGCCAGGCGGTACCGCTGGTTCTAGC
GCCGTTCCTTTACGGCTCGACGACGGCGACGATTGCGGGAGCAGGTGCCAGCGAAACGGATGCGGAGGCC
GAAGCGACGACTAATAGCAACAGCTCCAGTTTCGAAGCAGATGCTTTGAACGAGGTGGGAATCGAGGATA
TTTATGACCATTTAAGCGAGATAATATTCACCAACCAGGGCAAAAATAATATTATGGACACATCTTGGAT
TAATCTAATCCTTGAAATCGGTTATGAATTTACATCGAGCGTTGAAGAGTGTAAGAATCATTTGTGTTCC
CGCGAGCGAGAACGCGCTGAGCTCCAGTCCAAAGATGTCGCCAAGATCGTGGGTCTTATGTGCCGACGGC
ACTCCTCCCTGCTCGATTGTAATGTGAATCTACCGACGCCGGCGAACTTCTGGCCTGGTCAGGGACAGGG
CGGTGGCAGCAACAGCAGTGGCTCTTCGCAGACACAAATCACTCCGCAGCAACAGAACCCGGGCAGCAGT
AACAACAACGATGGCAGCGATGGCAATTCGTCCAGTGATAAGAAGGACAAGAAGGAGACGACGGAGGCCA
CGCAAACTTGGAAGTGATCTAGAGGGCCCGCGGTTCGAAGGTAAGCCTATCCCTAACCCTCTCCTCGGTC
TCGATTCTACGCGTACCGGTCATCATCACCATCACCATTGAGTTTAAACCCGCTGATCAGCCTCGACTGT
GCCTTCTAAGGCCTGAGCTCGCTGATCAGCCTCGATCGAGGATCCAGACATGATAAGATACATTGATGAG
TTTGGACAAACCACAACTAGAATGCAGTGAAAAAAATGCTTTATTTGTGAAATTTGTGATGCTATTGCTT
TATTTGTAACCATTATAAGCTGCAATAAACAAGTTAACAACAACAATTGCATTCATTTTATGTTTCAGGT
TCAGGGGGAGGTGTGGGAGGTTTTTTAAAGCAAGTAAAACCTCTACAAATGTGGTATGGCTGATTATGAT
CAGTCGACCGATGCCCTTGAGAGCCTTCAACCCAGTCAGCTCCTTCCGGTGGGCGCGGGGCATGACTATC
GTCGCCGCACTTATGACTGTCTTCTTTATCATGCAACTCGTAGGACAGGTGCCGGCAGCGCTCTGGGTCA
TTTTCGGCGAGGACCGCTTTCGCTGGAGCGCGACGATGATCGGCCTGTCGCTTGCGGTATTCGGAATCTT
GCACGCCCTCGCTCAAGCCTTCGTCACTGGTCCCGCCACCAAACGTTTCGGCGAGAAGCAGGCCATTATC
GCCGGCATGGCGGCCGACGCGCTGGGCTACGTCTTGCTGGCGTTCGCGACGCGAGGCTGGATGGCCTTCC
CCATTATGATTCTTCTCGCTTCCGGCGGCATCGGGATGCCCGCGTTGCAGGCCATGCTGTCCAGGCAGGT
AGATGACGACCATCAGGGACAGCTTCAAGGATCGCTCGCGGCTCTTACCAGCCAGCAAAAGGCCAGGAAC
CGTAAAAAGGCCGCGTTGCTGGCGTTTTTCCATAGGCTCCGCCCCCCTGACGAGCATCACAAAAATCGAC
GCTCAAGTCAGAGGTGGCGAAACCCGACAGGACTATAAAGATACCAGGCGTTTCCCCCTGGAAGCTCCCT
CGTGCGCTCTCCTGTTCCGACCCTGCCGCTTACCGGATACCTGTCCGCCTTTCTCCCTTCGGGAAGCGTG
GCGCTTTCTCAATGCTCACGCTGTAGGTATCTCAGTTCGGTGTAGGTCGTTCGCTCCAAGCTGGGCTGTG
TGCACGAACCCCCCGTTCAGCCCGACCGCTGCGCCTTATCCGGTAACTATCGTCTTGAGTCCAACCCGGT
AAGACACGACTTATCGCCACTGGCAGCAGCCACTGGTAACAGGATTAGCAGAGCGAGGTATGTAGGCGGT
GCTACAGAGTTCTTGAAGTGGTGGCCTAACTACGGCTACACTAGAAGGACAGTATTTGGTATCTGCGCTC
TGCTGAAGCCAGTTACCTTCGGAAAAAGAGTTGGTAGCTCTTGATCCGGCAAACAAACCACCGCTGGTAG
CGGTGGTTTTTTTGTTTGCAAGCAGCAGATTACGCGCAGAAAAAAAGGATCTCAAGAAGATCCTTTGATC
TTTTCTACGGGGTCTGACGCTCAGTGGAACGAAAACTCACGTTAAGGGATTTTGGTCATGAGATTATCAA
AAAGGATCTTCACCTAGATCCTTTTAAATTAAAAATGAAGTTTTAAATCAATCTAAAGTATATATGAGTA
AACTTGGTCTGACAGTTACCAATGCTTAATCAGTGAGGCACCTATCTCAGCGATCTGTCTATTTCGTTCA
TCCATAGTTGCCTGACTCCCCGTCGTGTAGATAACTACGATACGGGAGGGCTTACCATCTGGCCCCAGTG
CTGCAATGATACCGCGAGACCCACGCTCACCGGCTCCAGATTTATCAGCAATAAACCAGCCAGCCGGAAG
GGCCGAGCGCAGAAGTGGTCCTGCAACTTTATCCGCCTCCATCCAGTCTATTAATTGTTGCCGGGAAGCT
AGAGTAAGTAGTTCGCCAGTTAATAGTTTGCGCAACGTTGTTGCCATTGCTGCAGGCATCGTGGTGTCAC
GCTCGTCGTTTGGTATGGCTTCATTCAGCTCCGGTTCCCAACGATCAAGGCGAGTTACATGATCCCCCAT
GTTGTGCAAAAAAGCGGTTAGCTCCTTCGGTCCTCCGATCGTTGTCAGAAGTAAGTTGGCCGCAGTGTTA
TCACTCATGGTTATGGCAGCACTGCATAATTCTCTTACTGTCATGCCATCCGTAAGATGCTTTTCTGTGA
CTGGTGAGTACTCAACCAAGTCATTCTGAGAATAGTGTATGCGGCGACCGAGTTGCTCTTGCCCGGCGTC
AACACGGGATAATACCGCGCCACATAGCAGAACTTTAAAAGTGCTCATCATTGGAAAACGTTCTTCGGGG
CGAAAACTCTCAAGGATCTTACCGCTGTTGAGATCCAGTTCGATGTAACCCACTCGTGCACCCAACTGAT
CTTCAGCATCTTTTACTTTCACCAGCGTTTCTGGGTGAGCAAAAACAGGAAGGCAAAATGCCGCAAAAAA
GGGAATAAGGGCGACACGGAAATGTTGAATACTCATACTCTTCCTTTTTCAATATTATTGAAGCATTTAT
CAGGGTTATTGTCTCATGAGCGGATACATATTTGAATGTATTTAGAAAAATAAACAAATAGGGGTTCCGC
GCACATTTCCCCGAAAAGTGCCACCTGACGTCTAAGAAACCATTATTATCATGACATTAACCTATAAAAA
TAGGCGTATCACGAGGCCCTTTCGT
